>Addgene plasmid #166831 | pDONR221 NLRP1 FIIND (F1079M-L1373) | addgene full sequence | sequence record 328216 | Addgene NGS Result
CTTTCCTGCGTTATCCCCTGATTCTGTGGATAACCGTATTACCGCCTTTGAGTGAGCTGATACCGCTCGC
CGCAGCCGAACGACCGAGCGCAGCGAGTCAGTGAGCGAGGAAGCGGAAGAGCGCCCAATACGCAAACCGC
CTCTCCCCGCGCGTTGGCCGATTCATTAATGCAGCTGGCACGACAGGTTTCCCGACTGGAAAGCGGGCAG
TGAGCGCAACGCAATTAATACGCGTACCGCTAGCCAGGAAGAGTTTGTAGAAACGCAAAAAGGCCATCCG
TCAGGATGGCCTTCTGCTTAGTTTGATGCCTGGCAGTTTATGGCGGGCGTCCTGCCCGCCACCCTCCGGG
CCGTTGCTTCACAACGTTCAAATCCGCTCCCGGCGGATTTGTCCTACTCAGGAGAGCGTTCACCGACAAA
CAACAGATAAAACGAAAGGCCCAGTCTTCCGACTGAGCCTTTCGTTTTATTTGATGCCTGGCAGTTCCCT
ACTCTCGCGTTAACGCTAGCATGGATGTTTTCCCAGTCACGACGTTGTAAAACGACGGCCAGTCTTAAGC
TCGGGCCCCAAATAATGATTTTATTTTGACTGATAGTGACCTGTTCGTTGCAACAAATTGATGAGCAATG
CTTTTTTATAATGCCAACTTTGTACAAAAAAGCAGGCTTCGCCACCATGTGGGGCCCCACGGGGCCTGTG
GCTACTGAGGTAGTTGACAAAGAAAAGAACTTGTACCGAGTTCACTTCCCTGTAGCTGGCTCCTACCGCT
GGCCCAACACGGGTCTCTGCTTTGTGATGAGAGAAGCGGTGACCGTTGAGATTGAATTCTGTGTGTGGGA
CCAGTTCCTGGGTGAGATCAACCCACAGCACAGCTGGATGGTGGCAGGGCCTCTGCTGGACATCAAGGCT
GAGCCTGGAGCTGTGGAAGCTGTGCACCTCCCTCACTTTGTGGCTCTCCAAGGGGGCCATGTGGACACAT
CCCTGTTCCAAATGGCCCACTTTAAAGAGGAGGGGATGCTCCTGGAGAAGCCAGCCAGGGTGGAGCTGCA
TCACATAGTTCTGGAAAACCCCAGCTTCTCCCCCTTGGGAGTCCTCCTGAAAATGATCCATAATGCCCTG
CGCTTCATTCCCGTCACCTCTGTGGTGTTGCTTTACCACCGCGTCCATCCTGAGGAAGTCACCTTCCACC
TCTACCTGATCCCAAGTGACTGCTCCATTCGGAAGGCCATAGATGATCTAGAAATGAAATTCCAGTTTGT
GCGAATCCACAAGCCACCCCCGCTGACCCCACTTTATATGGGCTGTCGTTACACTGTGTCTGGGTCTGGT
TCAGGGATGCTGGAAATACTCCCCAAGGAACTGGAGCTCTGCTATCGAAGCCCTGGAGAAGACCAGCTGT
TCTCGGAGTTCTACGTTGGCCACTTGGGATCAGGGATCAGGCTGCAAGTGAAAGACAAGAAAGATGAGAC
TCTGGTGTGGGAGGCCTTGGTGAAACCAGGAGATCTCATGCCTGCAACTACTCTGATCCCTCCAGCCCGC
ATAGCCGTACCTTCACCTCTGGACCCAGCTTTCTTGTACAAAGTTGGCATTATAAGAAAGCATTGCTTAT
CAATTTGTTGCAACGAACAGGTCACTATCAGTCAAAATAAAATCATTATTTGCCATCCAGCTGATATCCC
CTATAGTGAGTCGTATTACATGGTCATAGCTGTTTCCTGGCAGCTCTGGCCCGTGTCTCAAAATCTCTGA
TGTTACATTGCACAAGATAAAAATATATCATCATGAACAATAAAACTGTCTGCTTACATAAACAGTAATA
CAAGGGGTGTTATGAGCCATATTCAACGGGAAACGTCGAGGCCGCGATTAAATTCCAACATGGATGCTGA
TTTATATGGGTATAAATGGGCTCGCGATAATGTCGGGCAATCAGGTGCGACAATCTATCGCTTGTATGGG
AAGCCCGATGCGCCAGAGTTGTTTCTGAAACATGGCAAAGGTAGCGTTGCCAATGATGTTACAGATGAGA
TGGTCAGACTAAACTGGCTGACGGAATTTATGCCTCTTCCGACCATCAAGCATTTTATCCGTACTCCTGA
TGATGCATGGTTACTCACCACTGCGATCCCCGGAAAAACAGCATTCCAGGTATTAGAAGAATATCCTGAT
TCAGGTGAAAATATTGTTGATGCGCTGGCAGTGTTCCTGCGCCGGTTGCATTCGATTCCTGTTTGTAATT
GTCCTTTTAACAGCGATCGCGTATTTCGTCTCGCTCAGGCGCAATCACGAATGAATAACGGTTTGGTTGA
TGCGAGTGATTTTGATGACGAGCGTAATGGCTGGCCTGTTGAACAAGTCTGGAAAGAAATGCATAAACTT
TTGCCATTCTCACCGGATTCAGTCGTCACTCATGGTGATTTCTCACTTGATAACCTTATTTTTGACGAGG
GGAAATTAATAGGTTGTATTGATGTTGGACGAGTCGGAATCGCAGACCGATACCAGGATCTTGCCATCCT
ATGGAACTGCCTCGGTGAGTTTTCTCCTTCATTACAGAAACGGCTTTTTCAAAAATATGGTATTGATAAT
CCTGATATGAATAAATTGCAGTTTCATTTGATGCTCGATGAGTTTTTCTAATCAGAATTGGTTAATTGGT
TGTAACACTGGCAGAGCATTACGCTGACTTGACGGGACGGCGCAAGCTCATGACCAAAATCCCTTAACGT
GAGTTACGCGTCGTTCCACTGAGCGTCAGACCCCGTAGAAAAGATCAAAGGATCTTCTTGAGATCCTTTT
TTTCTGCGCGTAATCTGCTGCTTGCAAACAAAAAAACCACCGCTACCAGCGGTGGTTTGTTTGCCGGATC
AAGAGCTACCAACTCTTTTTCCGAAGGTAACTGGCTTCAGCAGAGCGCAGATACCAAATACTGTTCTTCT
AGTGTAGCCGTAGTTAGGCCACCACTTCAAGAACTCTGTAGCACCGCCTACATACCTCGCTCTGCTAATC
CTGTTACCAGTGGCTGCTGCCAGTGGCGATAAGTCGTGTCTTACCGGGTTGGACTCAAGACGATAGTTAC
CGGATAAGGCGCAGCGGTCGGGCTGAACGGGGGGTTCGTGCACACAGCCCAGCTTGGAGCGAACGACCTA
CACCGAACTGAGATACCTACAGCGTGAGCTATGAGAAAGCGCCACGCTTCCCGAAGGGAGAAAGGCGGAC
AGGTATCCGGTAAGCGGCAGGGTCGGAACAGGAGAGCGCACGAGGGAGCTTCCAGGGGGAAACGCCTGGT
ATCTTTATAGTCCTGTCGGGTTTCGCCACCTCTGACTTGAGCGTCGATTTTTGTGATGCTCGTCAGGGGG
GCGGAGCCTATGGAAAAACGCCAGCAACGCGGCCTTTTTACGGTTCCTGGCCTTTTGCTGGCCTTTTGCT
CACATGTT
Features (pLannotate 1.2.2; 10 found; start..end, strand, type, name):
    121..213     +  CDS            lacI (fragment): lac repressor; lacI; The lac repressor binds to the lac operator to inhibit transcription in E. coli. This inhibition can be relieved by adding lactose or isopropyl-β-D-thiogalactopyranoside (IPTG).
    268..295     -  terminator     rrnB T2 terminator: transcription terminator T2 from the E. coli rrnB gene
    427..470     +  terminator     rrnB T1 terminator: Escherichia coli rrnB; transcription terminator T1 from the E. coli rrnB gene
    517..553     -  CDS            lacZα (fragment): LacZα fragment of β-galactosidase; lacZ fragment
    569..668     +  protein_bind   attL1: mutant version of attL; recombination site for the Gateway® LR reaction LR Clonase™
    680..1585    +  CDS            NLRP1 (fragment): NLRP1_HUMAN - Also known as CARD7, DEFCAP From Homo sapiens (Human).
   1563..1662    -  protein_bind   attL2: mutant version of attL; recombination site for the Gateway® LR reaction LR Clonase™
   1680..1698    -  promoter       T7 promoter: promoter for bacteriophage T7 RNA polymerase
   1832..2641    +  CDS            KanR: aminoglycoside phosphotransferase; aph(3')-Ia; confers resistance to kanamycin in bacteria or G418 (Geneticin®) in eukaryotes
   2788..3376    +  rep_origin     ori: high-copy-number ColE1/pMB1/pBR322/pUC origin of replication
