[The description below was written by a language model from this plasmid's Addgene catalogue record and pLannotate feature annotations shown in this document.]
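Description:
pDONR221 NLRP1 FIIND (F1079M-L1373) is a Gateway entry clone built on the pDONR221 backbone, carrying a fragment of human NLRP1 that corresponds to the FIIND domain. The sequenced plasmid is 3,438 nt, is maintained in E. coli from a high-copy ColE1/pUC-type origin, and is selected with kanamycin through an aminoglycoside phosphotransferase (KanR) gene. As the name indicates, the insert spans residues 1079 to 1373, with the first residue changed from phenylalanine to methionine, presumably to supply a start codon. The record states that the open reading frame has no stop codon.

The NLRP1 fragment lies between attL1 and attL2 sites, which shows that the insert has already been recombined into the donor vector. It can therefore be moved by an LR Clonase reaction into any attR-containing destination vector. Leaving out the stop codon allows read-through into C-terminal tags or fusion partners supplied by the destination vector. The entry clone carries no promoter positioned to express the insert. The annotated T7 promoter sits outside attL2 and, together with the M13 primer sites, serves mainly as a sequencing or transcription handle. The rrnB T1 and T2 terminators upstream of attL1 insulate the cassette from read-through transcription. The short lacI and lacZα fragments are backbone remnants with no evident function.

The plasmid is a shuttling intermediate for making NLRP1 FIIND expression constructs. It was deposited with a study of how DPP9 sequesters the NLRP1 C-terminal fragment to repress inflammasome activation.
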