Addgene plasmid #166831: pDONR221 NLRP1 FIIND (F1079M-L1373)
Purpose: Gateway pDONR vector containing NLRP1 FIIND (no stop codon)
Depositing lab: Daniel Bachovchin. Depositing organization: Memorial Sloan-Kettering Cancer Center. Publication: DPP9 sequesters the C terminus of NLRP1 to repress inflammasome activation. Hollingsworth LR, Sharif H, Griswold AR, Fontana P, Mintseris J, Dagbay KB, Paulo JA, Gygi SP, Bachovchin DA, Wu H. Nature. 2021 Mar 17. pii: 10.1038/s41586-021-03350-4. doi: 10.1038/s41586-021-03350-4. PubMed 33731932.
Backbone
  Vector backbone: pDONR221
  Vector type: Gateway shuttling vector
Growth in bacteria
  Bacterial resistance: Kanamycin, 50 μg/mL
  Growth temperature: 37°C
  Growth strain: DH5alpha
  Copy number: High Copy
Gene/Insert
  Gene/Insert name: NLRP1
  Species: H. sapiens (human)
  Entrez Gene: NLRP1 (a.k.a. AIADK, CARD7, CIDED, CLR17.1, DEFCAP, DEFCAP-L/S, JRRP, MSPC, NAC, NALP1, PP1044, SLEV1, VAMAS1)
  Cloning method: Gateway Cloning
  Sequencing primers: 5′ M13 F; 3′ M13 R
Terms and licenses: Academic/Nonprofit Terms; Industry Terms: Not Available to Industry
Depositor comments: Gateway pDONR vector containing NLRP1 FIIND (no stop codon)
How to cite: pDONR221 NLRP1 FIIND (F1079M-L1373) was a gift from Daniel Bachovchin (Addgene plasmid # 166831 ; http://n2t.net/addgene:166831 ; RRID:Addgene_166831)
