>Addgene plasmid #166831 | pDONR221 NLRP1 FIIND (F1079M-L1373) | depositor partial sequence | sequence record 323829 | Insert sequence
ATGTGGGGCCCCACGGGGCCTGTGGCTACTGAGGTAGTTGACAAAGAAAAGAACTTGTACCGAGTTCACT
TCCCTGTAGCTGGCTCCTACCGCTGGCCCAACACGGGTCTCTGCTTTGTGATGAGAGAAGCGGTGACCGT
TGAGATTGAATTCTGTGTGTGGGACCAGTTCCTGGGTGAGATCAACCCACAGCACAGCTGGATGGTGGCA
GGGCCTCTGCTGGACATCAAGGCTGAGCCTGGAGCTGTGGAAGCTGTGCACCTCCCTCACTTTGTGGCTC
TCCAAGGGGGCCATGTGGACACATCCCTGTTCCAAATGGCCCACTTTAAAGAGGAGGGGATGCTCCTGGA
GAAGCCAGCCAGGGTGGAGCTGCATCACATAGTTCTGGAAAACCCCAGCTTCTCCCCCTTGGGAGTCCTC
CTGAAAATGATCCATAATGCCCTGCGCTTCATTCCCGTCACCTCTGTGGTGTTGCTTTACCACCGCGTCC
ATCCTGAGGAAGTCACCTTCCACCTCTACCTGATCCCAAGTGACTGCTCCATTCGGAAGGCCATAGATGA
TCTAGAAATGAAATTCCAGTTTGTGCGAATCCACAAGCCACCCCCGCTGACCCCACTTTATATGGGCTGT
CGTTACACTGTGTCTGGGTCTGGTTCAGGGATGCTGGAAATACTCCCCAAGGAACTGGAGCTCTGCTATC
GAAGCCCTGGAGAAGACCAGCTGTTCTCGGAGTTCTACGTTGGCCACTTGGGATCAGGGATCAGGCTGCA
AGTGAAAGACAAGAAAGATGAGACTCTGGTGTGGGAGGCCTTGGTGAAACCAGGAGATCTCATGCCTGCA
ACTACTCTGATCCCTCCAGCCCGCATAGCCGTACCTTCACCTCTG
